>Addgene plasmid #235896 | pME_Cp_0_4_009_mVenus | addgene full sequence | sequence record 476173 | Addgene NGS Result
GTCTCAAATGGTTTCTAAAGGTGAAGAATTATTCACTGGTGTTGTACCAATTTTAGTTGAATTAGATGGT
GACGTAAACGGTCACAAATTCTCAGTTTCTGGTGAAGGTGAAGGTGATGCTACTTACGGTAAATTAACTT
TAAAATTAATTTGTACAACTGGTAAATTACCAGTACCATGGCCTACTTTAGTTACAACTTTAGGTTACGG
TTTACAATGTTTCGCTCGTTACCCAGATCACATGAAACAACACGACTTCTTCAAATCAGCTATGCCAGAA
GGTTACGTACAAGAACGTACAATTTTCTTTAAAGATGATGGTAACTACAAAACTCGTGCTGAAGTAAAAT
TCGAAGGTGATACTTTAGTAAACCGTATTGAATTAAAAGGTATTGACTTCAAAGAAGATGGTAACATTTT
AGGTCACAAATTAGAATACAACTACAACTCTCACAACGTTTACATTACTGCTGATAAACAAAAAAACGGT
ATTAAAGCTAACTTCAAAATTCGTCACAACATTGAAGATGGTGGTGTACAATTAGCTGATCACTACCAAC
AAAACACACCAATTGGTGATGGTCCAGTTTTATTACCAGATAACCACTACTTATCTTACCAATCTAAATT
ATCAAAAGATCCAAACGAAAAACGTGACCACATGGTTTTATTAGAATTCGTAACTGCTGCTGGTATTACT
TTAGGTATGGATGAATTATACAAAGCTTCGAGACCCTGCAGTCCGGCAAAAAAGGGCAAGGTGTCACCAC
CCTGCCCTTTTTCTTTAAAACCGAAAAGATTACTTCGCGTTATGCAGGCTTCCTCGCTCACTGACTCGCT
GCGCTCGGTCGTTCGGCTGCGGCGAGCGGTATCAGCTCACTCAAAGGCGGTAATACGGTTATCCACAGAA
TCAGGGGATAACGCAGGAAAGAACATGTGAGCAAAAGGCCAGCAAAAGGCCAGGAACCGTAAAAAGGCCG
CGTTGCTGGCGTTTTTCCACAGGCTCCGCCCCCCTGACGAGCATCACAAAAATCGACGCTCAAGTCAGAG
GTGGCGAAACCCGACAGGACTATAAAGATACCAGGCGTTTCCCCCTGGAAGCTCCCTCGTGCGCTCTCCT
GTTCCGACCCTGCCGCTTACCGGATACCTGTCCGCCTTTCTCCCTTCGGGAAGCGTGGCGCTTTCTCATA
GCTCACGCTGTAGGTATCTCAGTTCGGTGTAGGTCGTTCGCTCCAAGCTGGGCTGTGTGCACGAACCCCC
CGTTCAGCCCGACCGCTGCGCCTTATCCGGTAACTATCGTCTTGAGTCCAACCCGGTAAGACACGACTTA
TCGCCACTGGCAGCAGCCACTGGTAACAGGATTAGCAGAGCGAGGTATGTAGGCGGTGCTACAGAGTTCT
TGAAGTGGTGGCCTAACTACGGCTACACTAGAAGAACAGTATTTGGTATCTGCGCTCTGCTGAAGCCAGT
TACCTTCGGAAAAAGAGTTGGTAGCTCTTGATCCGGCAAACAAACCACCGCTGGTAGCGGTGGTTTTTTT
GTTTGCAAGCAGCAGATTACGCGCAGAAAAAAAGGATCTCAAGAAGATCCTTTGATCTTTTCTACGGGGT
CTGACGCTCAGTGGAACGAAAACTCACGTTAAGGGATTTTGGTCATGAGATTATCAAAAAGGATCTTCAC
CTAGATCCTTTTAAATTAAAAATGAAGTTTTAAATCAATCTAAAGTATATATGAGTAAACTTGGTCTGAC
AGCTCGAGGCTTGGATTCTCACCAATAAAAAACGCCCGGCGGCAACCGAGCGTTCTGAACAAATCCAGAT
GGAGTTCTGAGGTCATTACTGGATCTATCAACAGGAGTCCAAGCGAGCTCGATATCAAATTACGCCCCGC
CCTGCCACTCATCGCAGTACTGTTGTAATTCATTAAGCATTCTGCCGACATGGAAGCCATCACAAACGGC
ATGATGAACCTGAATCGCCAGCGGCATCAGCACCTTGTCGCCTTGCGTATAATATTTGCCCATGGTGAAA
ACGGGGGCGAAGAAGTTGTCCATATTGGCCACGTTTAAATCAAAACTGGTGAAACTCACCCAGGGATTGG
CTGAGACGAAAAACATATTCTCAATAAACCCTTTAGGGAAATAGGCCAGGTTTTCACCGTAACACGCCAC
ATCTTGCGAATATATGTGTAGAAACTGCCGGAAATCGTCGTGGTATTCACTCCAGAGCGATGAAAACGTT
TCAGTTTGCTCATGGAAAACGGTGTAACAAGGGTGAACACTATCCCATATCACCAGCTCACCGTCTTTCA
TTGCCATACGAAATTCCGGATGAGCATTCATCAGGCGGGCAAGAATGTGAATAAAGGCCGGATAAAACTT
GTGCTTATTTTTCTTTACGGTCTTTAAAAAGGCCGTAATATCCAGCTGAACGGTCTGGTTATAGGTACAT
TGAGCAACTGACTGAAATGCCTCAAAATGTTCTTTACGATGCCATTGGGATATATCAACGGTGGTATATC
CAGTGATTTTTTTCTCCATTTTAGCTTCCTTAGCTCCTGAAAATCTCGATAACTCAAAAAATACGCCCGG
TAGTGATCTTATTTCATTATGGTGAAAGTTGGAACCTCTTACGTGCCCGATCAACTCGAGTGCCACCTGA
CGTCTAAGAAACCATTATTATCATGACATTAACCTATAAAAATAGGCGTATCACGAGGCAGAATTTCAGA
TAAAAAAAATCCTTAGCTTTCGCTAAGGATGATTTCTGGAATTCG
Features (pLannotate 1.2.2; 7 found; start..end, strand, type, name):
      8..724     +  CDS            mVenus: mVenus is a basic (constitutively fluorescent) yellow fluorescent protein published in 2006, derived from Aequorea victoria. It is reported to be a rapidly-maturing monomer with moderate acid sensitivity.
    742..799     +  terminator     his operon terminator: This putative transcriptin terminator from the E. coli his operon has a 2-bp deletion introduced during synthesis. Its efficiency has not been determined.
    994..1582    -  rep_origin     ori: high-copy-number ColE1/pMB1/pBR322/pUC origin of replication
   1765..1859    -  terminator     lambda t0 terminator: transcription terminator from phage lambda
   1883..2539    -  CDS            cat: CAT_ECOLX - Experimental evidence at protein level: Swiss-Prot protein existence level 1. This enzyme is an effector of chloramphenicol resistance in bacteria. From Escherichia coli. This protein is used as a marker in many commonly used cloning vectors, such as pACYC184.
   2540..2637    -  promoter       cat promoter: promoter of the E. coli cat gene encoding chloramphenicol acetyltransferase
   2723..2766    -  terminator     bacterial terminator: putative bacterial transcription terminator
