[The description below was written by a language model from this plasmid's Addgene catalogue record and pLannotate feature annotations shown in this document.]
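Description:
pME_Cp_0_4_009_mVenus is a small (about 2.8 kb) synthetic-biology part plasmid from a modular cloning toolkit for engineering the chloroplast of Chlamydomonas reinhardtii. It is built on the pME_Cp_UAV_GFP backbone, an acceptor vector into which the roughly 720 bp insert was placed using BsaI, with both sites destroyed in the process, as is typical of Golden Gate-style assembly with type IIS enzymes. The plasmid is maintained in E. coli through a high-copy ColE1/pUC-type origin. Selection is with chloramphenicol, conferred by a cat gene driven by its native cat promoter and followed by the phage lambda t0 terminator.

The payload is the coding sequence of mVenus, a monomeric, rapidly maturing yellow fluorescent protein derived from Aequorea victoria GFP, here codon optimized for Chlamydomonas reinhardtii. The feature table shows no promoter, untranslated region or ribosome-binding element upstream of the reporter, so the plasmid appears to store a bare coding-sequence part rather than a functional expression cassette. The bacterial terminators annotated around the insert site (a his operon terminator downstream of the insert and a putative terminator nearby) probably insulate the cloning site from read-through transcription in E. coli and are not meant to regulate mVenus. No chloroplast homology arms or algal selection markers are annotated.

The intended use is as a reusable building block. The mVenus part would be combined with separately stored regulatory parts to assemble reporter transcription units for chloroplast expression, for example to characterise regulatory elements by fluorescence. The record does not state the specific overhangs or the position this part occupies in the assembly standard.
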