Addgene plasmid #235896: pME_Cp_0_4_009_mVenus
Purpose: mVenus reporter gene, codon optimized for Chlamydomonas reinhardtii
Depositing lab: Tobias Erb. Depositing organization: Max Planck Institute for Terrestrial Microbiology. Publication: A modular high-throughput approach for advancing synthetic biology in the chloroplast of Chlamydomonas. Inckemann RM, Chotel T, Burgis M, Brinkmann CK, Andreas L, Baumann J, Sharma P, Klose M, Barrett J, Ries F, Paczia N, Glatter T, Mackinder LCM, Willmund F, Erb TJ. Nat Plants. 2025 Nov;11(11):2332-2349. doi: 10.1038/s41477-025-02126-2. Epub 2025 Nov 3. PubMed 41184475.
Backbone
  Vector backbone: pME_Cp_UAV_GFP
  Backbone size w/o insert (bp): 2101
  Vector type: Synthetic Biology
Growth in bacteria
  Bacterial resistance: Chloramphenicol, 25 μg/mL
  Growth temperature: 37°C
  Growth strain: DH5alpha
  Copy number: High Copy
Gene/Insert
  Gene/Insert name: mVenus
  Species: Aequoria victoria
  Insert size (bp): 722
  Cloning method: Restriction Enzyme; 5′ cloning site BsaI (destroyed during cloning); 3′ cloning site BsaI (destroyed during cloning)
  Sequencing primers: 5′ CGTATCACGAGGCAGAATTTC; 3′ CCTGCATAACGCGAAGTAATC
Terms and licenses: Academic/Nonprofit Terms; Industry Terms: Not Available to Industry
Depositor comments: Please visit https://doi.org/10.1101/2024.05.08.593163 for bioRxiv preprint.
How to cite: pME_Cp_0_4_009_mVenus was a gift from Tobias Erb (Addgene plasmid # 235896 ; http://n2t.net/addgene:235896 ; RRID:Addgene_235896)
